>Addgene plasmid #90850 | PPP2R2D B8.5 gRNA | addgene full sequence | sequence record 183894 | Addgene NGS Result
AACGACCGAGCGCAGCGAGTCAGTGAGCGAGGAAGCGGAAGAGCGCCCAATACGCAAACCGCCTCTCCCC
GCGCGTTGGCCGATTCATTAATGCAGCTGGCACGACAGGTTTCCCGACTGGAAAGCGGGCAGTGAGCGCA
ACGCAATTAATGTGAGTTAGCTCACTCATTAGGCACCCCAGGCTTTACACTTTATGCTTCCGGCTCGTAT
GTTGTGTGGAATTGTGAGCGGATAACAATTTCACACAGGAAACAGCTATGACCATGATTACGCCAAGCGC
GCAATTAACCCTCACTAAAGGGAACAAAAGCTGGAGCTGCAAGCTTAATGTAGTCTTATGCAATACTCTT
GTAGTCTTGCAACATGGTAACGATGAGTTAGCAACATGCCTTACAAGGAGAGAAAAAGCACCGTGCATGC
CGATTGGTGGAAGTAAGGTGGTACGATCGTGCCTTATTAGGAAGGCAACAGACGGGTCTGACATGGATTG
GACGAACCACTGAATTGCCGCATTGCAGAGATATTGTATTTAAGTGCCTAGCTCGATACATAAACGGGTC
TCTCTGGTTAGACCAGATCTGAGCCTGGGAGCTCTCTGGCTAACTAGGGAACCCACTGCTTAAGCCTCAA
TAAAGCTTGCCTTGAGTGCTTCAAGTAGTGTGTGCCCGTCTGTTGTGTGACTCTGGTAACTAGAGATCCC
TCAGACCCTTTTAGTCAGTGTGGAAAATCTCTAGCAGTGGCGCCCGAACAGGGACTTGAAAGCGAAAGGG
AAACCAGAGGAGCTCTCTCGACGCAGGACTCGGCTTGCTGAAGCGCGCACGGCAAGAGGCGAGGGGCGGC
GACTGGTGAGTACGCCAAAAATTTTGACTAGCGGAGGCTAGAAGGAGAGAGATGGGTGCGAGAGCGTCAG
TATTAAGCGGGGGAGAATTAGATCGCGATGGGAAAAAATTCGGTTAAGGCCAGGGGGAAAGAAAAAATAT
AAATTAAAACATATAGTATGGGCAAGCAGGGAGCTAGAACGATTCGCAGTTAATCCTGGCCTGTTAGAAA
CATCAGAAGGCTGTAGACAAATACTGGGACAGCTACAACCATCCCTTCAGACAGGATCAGAAGAACTTAG
ATCATTATATAATACAGTAGCAACCCTCTATTGTGTGCATCAAAGGATAGAGATAAAAGACACCAAGGAA
GCTTTAGACAAGATAGAGGAAGAGCAAAACAAAAGTAAGACCACCGCACAGCAAGCGGCCGCTGATCTTC
AGACCTGGAGGAGGAGATATGAGGGACAATTGGAGAAGTGAATTATATAAATATAAAGTAGTAAAAATTG
AACCATTAGGAGTAGCACCCACCAAGGCAAAGAGAAGAGTGGTGCAGAGAGAAAAAAGAGCAGTGGGAAT
AGGAGCTTTGTTCCTTGGGTTCTTGGGAGCAGCAGGAAGCACTATGGGCGCAGCGTCAATGACGCTGACG
GTACAGGCCAGACAATTATTGTCTGGTATAGTGCAGCAGCAGAACAATTTGCTGAGGGCTATTGAGGCGC
AACAGCATCTGTTGCAACTCACAGTCTGGGGCATCAAGCAGCTCCAGGCAAGAATCCTGGCTGTGGAAAG
ATACCTAAAGGATCAACAGCTCCTGGGGATTTGGGGTTGCTCTGGAAAACTCATTTGCACCACTGCTGTG
CCTTGGAATGCTAGTTGGAGTAATAAATCTCTGGAACAGATTTGGAATCACACGACCTGGATGGAGTGGG
ACAGAGAAATTAACAATTACACAAGCTTAATACACTCCTTAATTGAAGAATCGCAAAACCAGCAAGAAAA
GAATGAACAAGAATTATTGGAATTAGATAAATGGGCAAGTTTGTGGAATTGGTTTAACATAACAAATTGG
CTGTGGTATATAAAATTATTCATAATGATAGTAGGAGGCTTGGTAGGTTTAAGAATAGTTTTTGCTGTAC
TTTCTATAGTGAATAGAGTTAGGCAGGGATATTCACCATTATCGTTTCAGACCCACCTCCCAACCCCGAG
GGGACCCAGAGAGGGCCTATTTCCCATGATTCCTTCATATTTGCATATACGATACAAGGCTGTTAGAGAG
ATAATTAGAATTAATTTGACTGTAAACACAAAGATATTAGTACAAAATACGTGACGTAGAAAGTAATAAT
TTCTTGGGTAGTTTGCAGTTTTAAAATTATGTTTTAAAATGGACTATCATATGCTTACCGTAACTTGAAA
GTATTTCGATTTCTTGGCTTTATATATCTTGTGGAAAGGACGAAACACCGTTCGGCCACGTCCTCGTCGA
GTTTAAGAGCTATGCTGGAAACAGCATAGCAAGTTTAAATAAGGCTAGTCCGTTATCAACTTGAAAAAGT
GGCACCGAGTCGGTGCTTTTTTTGAATTCTAGATCTTGAGACAAATGGCAGTATTCATCCACAATTTTAA
AAGAAAAGGGGGGATTGGGGGGTACAGTGCAGGGGAAAGAATAGTAGACATAATAGCAACAGACATACAA
ACTAAAGAATTACAAAAACAAATTACAAAAATTCAAAATTTTCGGGTTTATTACAGGGACAGCAGAGATC
CACTTTGGCGCCGGCTCGAGTGGCTCCGGTGCCCGTCAGTGGGCAGAGCGCACATCGCCCACAGTCCCCG
AGAAGTTGGGGGGAGGGGTCGGCAATTGAACCGGTGCCTAGAGAAGGTGGCGCGGGGTAAACTGGGAAAG
TGATGTCGTGTACTGGCTCCGCCTTTTTCCCGAGGGTGGGGGAGAACCGTATATAAGTGCAGTAGTCGCC
GTGAACGTTCTTTTTCGCAACGGGTTTGCCGCCAGAACACAGGTGTCGTGACGCGGGATCCGCCACCATG
ACCGAGTACAAGCCCACGGTGCGCCTCGCCACCCGCGACGACGTCCCCAGGGCCGTACGCACCCTCGCCG
CCGCGTTCGCCGACTACCCCGCCACGCGCCACACCGTCGATCCGGACCGCCACATCGAGCGGGTCACCGA
GCTGCAAGAACTCTTCCTCACGCGCGTCGGGCTCGACATCGGCAAGGTGTGGGTCGCGGACGACGGCGCC
GCGGTGGCGGTCTGGACCACGCCGGAGAGCGTCGAAGCGGGGGCGGTGTTCGCCGAGATCGGCCCGCGCA
TGGCCGAGTTGAGCGGTTCCCGGCTGGCCGCGCAGCAACAGATGGAAGGCCTCCTGGCGCCGCACCGGCC
CAAGGAGCCCGCGTGGTTCCTGGCCACCGTCGGAGTCTCGCCCGACCACCAGGGCAAGGGTCTGGGCAGC
GCCGTCGTGCTCCCCGGAGTGGAGGCGGCCGAGCGCGCCGGGGTGCCCGCCTTCCTGGAGACCTCCGCGC
CCCGCAACCTCCCCTTCTACGAGCGGCTCGGCTTCACCGTCACCGCCGACGTCGAGGTGCCCGAAGGACC
GCGCACCTGGTGCATGACCCGCAAGCCCGGTGCCTGAACGCGTTAAGTCGACAATCAACCTCTGGATTAC
AAAATTTGTGAAAGATTGACTGGTATTCTTAACTATGTTGCTCCTTTTACGCTATGTGGATACGCTGCTT
TAATGCCTTTGTATCATGCTATTGCTTCCCGTATGGCTTTCATTTTCTCCTCCTTGTATAAATCCTGGTT
GCTGTCTCTTTATGAGGAGTTGTGGCCCGTTGTCAGGCAACGTGGCGTGGTGTGCACTGTGTTTGCTGAC
GCAACCCCCACTGGTTGGGGCATTGCCACCACCTGTCAGCTCCTTTCCGGGACTTTCGCTTTCCCCCTCC
CTATTGCCACGGCGGAACTCATCGCCGCCTGCCTTGCCCGCTGCTGGACAGGGGCTCGGCTGTTGGGCAC
TGACAATTCCGTGGTGTTGTCGGGGAAATCATCGTCCTTTCCTTGGCTGCTCGCCTGTGTTGCCACCTGG
ATTCTGCGCGGGACGTCCTTCTGCTACGTCCCTTCGGCCCTCAATCCAGCGGACCTTCCTTCCCGCGGCC
TGCTGCCGGCTCTGCGGCCTCTTCCGCGTCTTCGCCTTCGCCCTCAGACGAGTCGGATCTCCCTTTGGGC
CGCCTCCCCGCGTCGACTTTAAGACCAATGACTTACAAGGCAGCTGTAGATCTTAGCCACTTTTTAAAAG
AAAAGGGGGGACTGGAAGGGCTAATTCACTCCCAACGAAGACAAGATCTGCTTTTTGCTTGTACTGGGTC
TCTCTGGTTAGACCAGATCTGAGCCTGGGAGCTCTCTGGCTAACTAGGGAACCCACTGCTTAAGCCTCAA
TAAAGCTTGCCTTGAGTGCTTCAAGTAGTGTGTGCCCGTCTGTTGTGTGACTCTGGTAACTAGAGATCCC
TCAGACCCTTTTAGTCAGTGTGGAAAATCTCTAGCAGTACGTATAGTAGTTCATGTCATCTTATTATTCA
GTATTTATAACTTGCAAAGAAATGAATATCAGAGAGTGAGAGGAACTTGTTTATTGCAGCTTATAATGGT
TACAAATAAAGCAATAGCATCACAAATTTCACAAATAAAGCATTTTTTTCACTGCATTCTAGTTGTGGTT
TGTCCAAACTCATCAATGTATCTTATCATGTCTGGCTCTAGCTATCCCGCCCCTAACTCCGCCCATCCCG
CCCCTAACTCCGCCCAGTTCCGCCCATTCTCCGCCCCATGGCTGACTAATTTTTTTTATTTATGCAGAGG
CCGAGGCCGCCTCGGCCTCTGAGCTATTCCAGAAGTAGTGAGGAGGCTTTTTTGGAGGCCTAGGGACGTA
CCCAATTCGCCCTATAGTGAGTCGTATTACGCGCGCTCACTGGCCGTCGTTTTACAACGTCGTGACTGGG
AAAACCCTGGCGTTACCCAACTTAATCGCCTTGCAGCACATCCCCCTTTCGCCAGCTGGCGTAATAGCGA
AGAGGCCCGCACCGATCGCCCTTCCCAACAGTTGCGCAGCCTGAATGGCGAATGGG
[124 nt withheld, positions 4957-5080]
C
[91 nt withheld, positions 5082-5172]
A
[49 nt withheld, positions 5174-5222]
CCTTTGACGTTGGAGTCCACGTTCTTT
[37 nt withheld, positions 5250-5286]
ACCCTATCTCGGTCTATTCTTTTGATTTATAAGGGATTTTGCCGATTTCGGCCTATTGGTTAAAAAATGA
GCTGATTTAACAAAAATTTAACGCGAATTTTAACAAAATATTAACGCTTACAATTTAGGTGGCACTTTTC
GGGGAAATGTGCGCGGAACCCCTATTTGTTTATTTTTCTAAATACATTCAAATATGTATCCGCTCATGAG
ACAATAACCCTGATAAATGCTTCAATAATATTGAAAAAGGAAGAGTATGAGTATTCAACATTTCCGTGTC
GCCCTTATTCCCTTTTTTGCGGCATTTTGCCTTCCTGTTTTTGCTCACCCAGAAACGCTGGTGAAAGTAA
AAGATGCTGAAGATCAGTTGGGTGCACGAGTGGGTTACATCGAACTGGATCTCAACAGCGGTAAGATCCT
TGAGAGTTTTCGCCCCGAAGAACGTTTTCCAATGATGAGCACTTTTAAAGTTCTGCTATGTGGCGCGGTA
TTATCCCGTATTGACGCCGGGCAAGAGCAACTCGGTCGCCGCATACACTATTCTCAGAATGACTTGGTTG
AGTACTCACCAGTCACAGAAAAGCATCTTACGGATGGCATGACAGTAAGAGAATTATGCAGTGCTGCCAT
AACCATGAGTGATAACACTGCGGCCAACTTACTTCTGACAACGATCGGAGGACCGAAGGAGCTAACCGCT
TTTTTGCACAACATGGGGGATCATGTAACTCGCCTTGATCGTTGGGAACCGGAGCTGAATGAAGCCATAC
CAAACGACGAGCGTGACACCACGATGCCTGTAGCAATGGCAACAACGTTGCGCAAACTATTAACTGGCGA
ACTACTTACTCTAGCTTCCCGGCAACAATTAATAGACTGGATGGAGGCGGATAAAGTTGCAGGACCACTT
CTGCGCTCGGCCCTTCCGGCTGGCTGGTTTATTGCTGATAAATCTGGAGCCGGTGAGCGTGGGTCTCGCG
GTATCATTGCAGCACTGGGGCCAGATGGTAAGCCCTCCCGTATCGTAGTTATCTACACGACGGGGAGTCA
GGCAACTATGGATGAACGAAATAGACAGATCGCTGAGATAGGTGCCTCACTGATTAAGCATTGGTAACTG
TCAGACCAAGTTTACTCATATATACTTTAGATTGATTTAAAACTTCATTTTTAATTTAAAAGGATCTAGG
TGAAGATCCTTTTTGATAATCTCATGACCAAAATCCCTTAACGTGAGTTTTCGTTCCACTGAGCGTCAGA
CCCCGTAGAAAAGATCAAAGGATCTTCTTGAGATCCTTTTTTTCTGCGCGTAATCTGCTGCTTGCAAACA
AAAAAACCACCGCTACCAGCGGTGGTTTGTTTGCCGGATCAAGAGCTACCAACTCTTTTTCCGAAGGTAA
CTGGCTTCAGCAGAGCGCAGATACCAAATACTGTTCTTCTAGTGTAGCCGTAGTTAGGCCACCACTTCAA
GAACTCTGTAGCACCGCCTACATACCTCGCTCTGCTAATCCTGTTACCAGTGGCTGCTGCCAGTGGCGAT
AAGTCGTGTCTTACCGGGTTGGACTCAAGACGATAGTTACCGGATAAGGCGCAGCGGTCGGGCTGAACGG
GGGGTTCGTGCACACAGCCCAGCTTGGAGCGAACGACCTACACCGAACTGAGATACCTACAGCGTGAGCT
ATGAGAAAGCGCCACGCTTCCCGAAGGGAGAAAGGCGGACAGGTATCCGGTAAGCGGCAGGGTCGGAACA
GGAGAGCGCACGAGGGAGCTTCCAGGGGGAAACGCCTGGTATCTTTATAGTCCTGTCGGGTTTCGCCACC
TCTGACTTGAGCGTCGATTTTTGTGATGCTCGTCAGGGGGGCGGAGCCTATGGAAAAACGCCAGCAACGC
GGCCTTTTTACGGTTCCTGGCCTTTTGCTGGCCTTTTGCTCACATGTTCTTTCCTGCGTTATCCCCTGAT
TCTGTGGATAACCGTATTACCGCCTTTGAGTGAGCTGATACCGCTCGCCGCAGCCG
Features (pLannotate 1.2.2; 28 found; start..end, strand, type, name):
      1..41      +  rep_origin     RSF ori (fragment): Plasmids containing the RSF 1030 origin of replication can be propagated in E. coli cells that contain additional plasmids with compatible origins.
     43..135     +  CDS            lacI (fragment): lac repressor; lacI; The lac repressor binds to the lac operator to inhibit transcription in E. coli. This inhibition can be relieved by adding lactose or isopropyl-β-D-thiogalactopyranoside (IPTG).
    148..169     +  protein_bind   CAP binding site: CAP binding activates transcription in the presence of cAMP. E. coli catabolite activator protein
    184..214     +  promoter       lac promoter: promoter for the E. coli lac operon
    222..238     +  protein_bind   lac operator: The lac repressor binds to the lac operator to inhibit transcription in E. coli. This inhibition can be relieved by adding lactose or isopropyl-β-D-thiogalactopyranoside (IPTG). lac repressor encoded by lacI
    283..301     +  promoter       T3 promoter: promoter for bacteriophage T3 RNA polymerase
    329..555     +  promoter       RSV promoter: Rous sarcoma virus enhancer/promoter
    556..736     +  LTR            5' LTR (truncated): truncated 5' long terminal repeat (LTR) from HIV-1
    783..908     +  misc_feature   HIV-1 Ψ: packaging signal of human immunodeficiency virus type 1
    892..1255    +  CDS            HIV-1 gag (fragment): gag protein from human immunodeficiency virus 1; gag
   1401..1634    +  misc_feature   RRE: The Rev response element (RRE) of HIV-1 allows for Rev-dependent mRNA export from the nucleus to the cytoplasm.
   2011..2037    +  CDS            Rev (fragment): human immunodeficiency virus 1 (HIV-1) Rev protein; rev; enhances nuclear export of unspliced and incompletely spliced viral mRNAs
   2041..2281    +  promoter       U6 promoter: RNA polymerase III promoter for human U6 snRNA
   2329..2396    +  misc_RNA       tracrRNA (fragment): trans-activating CRISPR RNA for the Streptococcus pyogenes CRISPR/Cas9 system
   2445..2562    +  misc_feature   cPPT/CTS: central polypurine tract and central termination sequence of HIV-1
   2631..2842    +  promoter       EF-1α core promoter: core promoter for human elongation factor EF-1α
   2868..3467    +  CDS            PuroR (fragment): puromycin N-acetyltransferase; pac from Streptomyces; confers resistance to puromycin
   3483..4071    +  misc_feature   WPRE: woodchuck hepatitis virus posttranscriptional regulatory element
   4122..4141    +  misc_feature   cPPT/CTS (fragment): central polypurine tract and central termination sequence of HIV-1
   4143..4376    +  LTR            3' LTR (ΔU3): self-inactivating 3' long terminal repeat (LTR) from HIV-1
   4454..4575    +  polyA_signal   SV40 poly(A) signal: SV40 polyadenylation signal
   4615..4750    +  rep_origin     SV40 ori: SV40 origin of replication
   4771..4789    -  promoter       T7 promoter: promoter for bacteriophage T7 RNA polymerase
   4797..4952    +  CDS            lacZα (fragment): LacZα fragment of β-galactosidase; lacZ fragment
   4957..5385    +  rep_origin     f1 ori (sequence partly withheld): f1 bacteriophage origin of replication; arrow indicates direction of (+) strand synthesis
   5438..5542    +  promoter       AmpR promoter: bla
   5543..6403    +  CDS            AmpR: β-lactamase; bla; confers resistance to ampicillin, carbenicillin, and related antibiotics
   6574..7162    +  rep_origin     ori: high-copy-number ColE1/pMB1/pBR322/pUC origin of replication
