[The description below was written by a language model from this plasmid's Addgene catalogue record and pLannotate feature annotations shown in this document.]
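Description:
PPP2R2D B8.5 gRNA is a third-generation lentiviral CRISPR guide-RNA plasmid built on the pLenti-sgRNA backbone and designed to target the human PPP2R2D gene. It is propagated in E. coli through a high-copy ColE1/pUC-type origin with ampicillin resistance (AmpR, β-lactamase). An f1 origin and remnants of lac/lacZα cloning-vector sequence are also annotated. The catalogue gives a backbone size of 9,151 bp without insert, whereas the sequenced record is 7,302 nt. This is probably because a stuffer fragment between the two BsmBI sites was replaced by the short guide oligo, but the record does not state the reason.

The transfer cassette is driven by an RSV promoter fused to a truncated HIV-1 5' LTR, which makes genomic RNA production Tat-independent. This is followed by the Ψ packaging signal with a partial gag sequence, the RRE for Rev-dependent nuclear export, and a cPPT/CTS element. A ΔU3 self-inactivating 3' LTR closes the cassette, with an SV40 polyadenylation signal and SV40 origin downstream. Within the provirus, a human U6 RNA polymerase III promoter expresses the PPP2R2D-specific spacer joined to the S. pyogenes Cas9 guide scaffold. The spacer was cloned through BsmBI sites that were destroyed in the process. A separate EF-1α core promoter drives puromycin N-acetyltransferase, followed by a WPRE to enhance expression, so transduced mammalian cells can be selected with puromycin.

No Cas9 is encoded, so the nuclease must be supplied separately, for example by a Cas9-expressing cell line. The plasmid belongs to a guide series used to generate human knockout cell lines for large-scale analysis of cell-cycle gene function.
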