Addgene plasmid #90850: PPP2R2D B8.5 gRNA
Purpose: 3rd generation lentiviral gRNA plasmid targeting human PPP2R2D
Depositing lab: Iain Cheeseman. Depositing organization: Whitehead Institute for Biomedical Research. Publication: Large-Scale Analysis of CRISPR/Cas9 Cell-Cycle Knockouts Reveals the Diversity of p53-Dependent Responses to Cell-Cycle Defects. McKinley KL, Cheeseman IM. Dev Cell. 2017 Feb 27;40(4):405-420.e2. doi: 10.1016/j.devcel.2017.01.012. Epub 2017 Feb 16. PubMed 28216383.
Backbone
  Vector backbone: pLenti-sgRNA
  Backbone manufacturer: Eric Lander & David Sabatini labs (Addgene plasmid #71409)
  Backbone size w/o insert (bp): 9151
  Vector type: Lentiviral, CRISPR
  Selectable markers: Puromycin
Growth in bacteria
  Bacterial resistance: Ampicillin, 100 μg/mL
  Growth temperature: 37°C
  Growth strain: NEB Stable
  Copy number: Unknown
Gene/Insert
  Gene/Insert name: PPP2R2D (Guide Designation B8.5) (alt name: pKMKO series)
  gRNA/shRNA sequence: CACCgTTCGGCCACGTCCTCGTCGA
  Species: H. sapiens (human)
  Promoter: U6
  Cloning method: Restriction Enzyme; 5′ cloning site BsmBI (destroyed during cloning); 3′ cloning site BsmBI (destroyed during cloning)
  Sequencing primers: 5′ hU6-F (5'-GAGGGCCTATTTCCCATGATT-3'); 3′ EF1a-R (5'-CACGGCGACTACTGCACTTA-3')
Terms and licenses: Academic/Nonprofit Terms; Industry Terms: Not Available to Industry
Depositor comments: Please note that gRNA target sequence listed is not strictly the 20nt spacer sequence, but also contains the 5' BsmBI overhang. For more information about knockout human cell lines generated using this plasmid, please see http://cellcycleknockouts.wi.mit.edu/ .
How to cite: PPP2R2D B8.5 gRNA was a gift from Iain Cheeseman (Addgene plasmid # 90850 ; http://n2t.net/addgene:90850 ; RRID:Addgene_90850)
